>Addgene plasmid #77574 | PAK4 gRNA (BRDN0001146148) | addgene full sequence | sequence record 188026 | Addgene Assembled Sequence
CCCGGGTGCAAAGATGGATAAAGTTTTAAACAGAGAGGAATCTTTGCAGCTAATGGACCTTCTAGGTCTT
GAAAGGAGTGGGAATTGGCTCCGGTGCCCGTCAGTGGGCAGAGCGCACATCGCCCACAGTCCCCGAGAAG
TTGGGGGGAGGGGTCGGCAATTGATCCGGTGCCTAGAGAAGGTGGCGCGGGGTAAACTGGGAAAGTGATG
TCGTGTACTGGCTCCGCCTTTTTCCCGAGGGTGGGGGAGAACCGTATATAAGTGCAGTAGTCGCCGTGAA
CGTTCTTTTTCGCAACGGGTTTGCCGCCAGAACACAGGTAAGTGCCGTGTGTGGTTCCCGCGGGCCTGGC
CTCTTTACGGGTTATGGCCCTTGCGTGCCTTGAATTACTTCCACCTGGCTGCAGTACGTGATTCTTGATC
CCGAGCTTCGGGTTGGAAGTGGGTGGGAGAGTTCGAGGCCTTGCGCTTAAGGAGCCCCTTCGCCTCGTGC
TTGAGTTGAGGCCTGGCCTGGGCGCTGGGGCCGCCGCGTGCGAATCTGGTGGCACCTTCGCGCCTGTCTC
GCTGCTTTCGATAAGTCTCTAGCCATTTAAAATTTTTGATGACCTGCTGCGACGCTTTTTTTCTGGCAAG
ATAGTCTTGTAAATGCGGGCCAAGATCTGCACACTGGTATTTCGGTTTTTGGGGCCGCGGGCGGCGACGG
GGCCCGTGCGTCCCAGCGCACATGTTCGGCGAGGCGGGGCCTGCGAGCGCGGCCACCGAGAATCGGACGG
GGGTAGTCTCAAGCTGGCCGGCCTGCTCTGGTGCCTGGCCTCGCGCCGCCGTGTATCGCCCCGCCCTGGG
CGGCAAGGCTGGCCCGGTCGGCACCAGTTGCGTGAGCGGAAAGATGGCCGCTTCCCGGCCCTGCTGCAGG
GAGCTCAAAATGGAGGACGCGGCGCTCGGGAGAGCGGGCGGGTGAGTCACCCACACAAAGGAAAAGGGCC
TTTCCGTCCTCAGCCGTCGCTTCATGTGACTCCACGGAGTACCGGGCGCCGTCCAGGCACCTCGATTAGT
TCTCGAGCTTTTGGAGTACGTCGTCTTTAGGTTGGGGGGAGGGGTTTTATGCGATGGAGTTTCCCCACAC
TGAGTGGGTGGAGACTGAAGTTAGGCCAGCTTGGCACTTGATGTAATTCTCCTTGGAATTTGCCCTTTTT
GAGTTTGGATCTTGGTTCATTCTCAAGCCTCAGACAGTGGTTCAAAGTTTTTTTCTTCCATTTCAGGTGT
CGTGACGTACGGCCACCATGACCGAGTACAAGCCCACGGTGCGCCTCGCCACCCGCGACGACGTCCCCAG
GGCCGTACGCACCCTCGCCGCCGCGTTCGCCGACTACCCCGCCACGCGCCACACCGTCGATCCGGACCGC
CACATCGAGCGGGTCACCGAGCTGCAAGAACTCTTCCTCACGCGCGTCGGGCTCGACATCGGCAAGGTGT
GGGTCGCGGACGACGGCGCCGCCGTGGCGGTCTGGACCACGCCGGAGAGCGTCGAAGCGGGGGCGGTGTT
CGCCGAGATCGGCCCGCGCATGGCCGAGTTGAGCGGTTCCCGGCTGGCCGCGCAGCAACAGATGGAAGGC
CTCCTGGCGCCGCACCGGCCCAAGGAGCCCGCGTGGTTCCTGGCCACCGTCGGAGTCTCGCCCGACCACC
AGGGCAAGGGTCTGGGCAGCGCCGTCGTGCTCCCCGGAGTGGAGGCGGCCGAGCGCGCCGGGGTGCCCGC
CTTCCTGGAGACCTCCGCGCCCCGCAACCTCCCCTTCTACGAGCGGCTCGGCTTCACCGTCACCGCCGAC
GTCGAGGTGCCCGAAGGACCGCGCACCTGGTGCATGACCCGCAAGCCCGGTGCCTGAACGCGTTAAGTCG
ACAATCAACCTCTGGATTACAAAATTTGTGAAAGATTGACTGGTATTCTTAACTATGTTGCTCCTTTTAC
GCTATGTGGATACGCTGCTTTAATGCCTTTGTATCATGCTATTGCTTCCCGTATGGCTTTCATTTTCTCC
TCCTTGTATAAATCCTGGTTGCTGTCTCTTTATGAGGAGTTGTGGCCCGTTGTCAGGCAACGTGGCGTGG
TGTGCACTGTGTTTGCTGACGCAACCCCCACTGGTTGGGGCATTGCCACCACCTGTCAGCTCCTTTCCGG
GACTTTCGCTTTCCCCCTCCCTATTGCCACGGCGGAACTCATCGCCGCCTGCCTTGCCCGCTGCTGGACA
GGGGCTCGGCTGTTGGGCACTGACAATTCCGTGGTGTTGTCGGGGAAATCATCGTCCTTTCCTTGGCTGC
TCGCCTGTGTTGCCACCTGGATTCTGCGCGGGACGTCCTTCTGCTACGTCCCTTCGGCCCTCAATCCAGC
GGACCTTCCTTCCCGCGGCCTGCTGCCGGCTCTGCGGCCTCTTCCGCGTCTTCGCCTTCGCCCTCAGACG
AGTCGGATCTCCCTTTGGGCCGCCTCCCCGCGTCGACTTTAAGACCAATGACTTACAAGGCAGCTGTAGA
TCTTAGCCACTTTTTAAAAGAAAAGGGGGGACTGGAAGGGCTAATTCACTCCCAACGAAGACAAGATCTG
CTTTTTGCTTGTACTGGGTCTCTCTGGTTAGACCAGATCTGAGCCTGGGAGCTCTCTGGCTAACTAGGGA
ACCCACTGCTTAAGCCTCAATAAAGCTTGCCTTGAGTGCTTCAAGTAGTGTGTGCCCGTCTGTTGTGTGA
CTCTGGTAACTAGAGATCCCTCAGACCCTTTTAGTCAGTGTGGAAAATCTCTAGCAGTACGTATAGTAGT
TCATGTCATCTTATTATTCAGTATTTATAACTTGCAAAGAAATGAATATCAGAGAGTGAGAGGAACTTGT
TTATTGCAGCTTATAATGGTTACAAATAAAGCAATAGCATCACAAATTTCACAAATAAAGCATTTTTTTC
ACTGCATTCTAGTTGTGGTTTGTCCAAACTCATCAATGTATCTTATCATGTCTGGCTCTAGCTATCCCGC
CCCTAACTCCGCCCATCCCGCCCCTAACTCCGCCCAGTTCCGCCCATTCTCCGCCCCATGGCTGACTAAT
TTTTTTTATTTATGCAGAGGCCGAGGCCGCCTCGGCCTCTGAGCTATTCCAGAAGTAGTGAGGAGGCTTT
TTTGGAGGCCTAGGGACGTACCCAATTCGCCCTATAGTGAGTCGTATTACGCGCGCTCACTGGCCGTCGT
TTTACAACGTCGTGACTGGGAAAACCCTGGCGTTACCCAACTTAATCGCCTTGCAGCACATCCCCCTTTC
GCCAGCTGGCGTAATAGCGAAGAGGCCCGCACCGATCGCCCTTCCCAACAGTTGCGCAGCCTGAATGGCG
AATGGG
[124 nt withheld, positions 3367-3490]
C
[91 nt withheld, positions 3492-3582]
A
[49 nt withheld, positions 3584-3632]
CCTTTGACGTTGGAGTCCACGTTCTTT
[37 nt withheld, positions 3660-3696]
ACCCTATCTCGGTCTATTCTTTTGATTTATAAGGGATTTTGCCGATTTCGGCCTATTGGTTAAAAAATGA
GCTGATTTAACAAAAATTTAACGCGAATTTTAACAAAATATTAACGCTTACAATTTAGGTGGCACTTTTC
GGGGAAATGTGCGCGGAACCCCTATTTGTTTATTTTTCTAAATACATTCAAATATGTATCCGCTCATGAG
ACAATAACCCTGATAAATGCTTCAATAATATTGAAAAAGGAAGAGTATGAGTATTCAACATTTCCGTGTC
GCCCTTATTCCCTTTTTTGCGGCATTTTGCCTTCCTGTTTTTGCTCACCCAGAAACGCTGGTGAAAGTAA
AAGATGCTGAAGATCAGTTGGGTGCACGAGTGGGTTACATCGAACTGGATCTCAACAGCGGTAAGATCCT
TGAGAGTTTTCGCCCCGAAGAACGTTTTCCAATGATGAGCACTTTTAAAGTTCTGCTATGTGGCGCGGTA
TTATCCCGTATTGACGCCGGGCAAGAGCAACTCGGTCGCCGCATACACTATTCTCAGAATGACTTGGTTG
AGTACTCACCAGTCACAGAAAAGCATCTTACGGATGGCATGACAGTAAGAGAATTATGCAGTGCTGCCAT
AACCATGAGTGATAACACTGCGGCCAACTTACTTCTGACAACGATCGGAGGACCGAAGGAGCTAACCGCT
TTTTTGCACAACATGGGGGATCATGTAACTCGCCTTGATCGTTGGGAACCGGAGCTGAATGAAGCCATAC
CAAACGACGAGCGTGACACCACGATGCCTGTAGCAATGGCAACAACGTTGCGCAAACTATTAACTGGCGA
ACTACTTACTCTAGCTTCCCGGCAACAATTAATAGACTGGATGGAGGCGGATAAAGTTGCAGGACCACTT
CTGCGCTCGGCCCTTCCGGCTGGCTGGTTTATTGCTGATAAATCTGGAGCCGGTGAGCGTGGGTCTCGCG
GTATCATTGCAGCACTGGGGCCAGATGGTAAGCCCTCCCGTATCGTAGTTATCTACACGACGGGGAGTCA
GGCAACTATGGATGAACGAAATAGACAGATCGCTGAGATAGGTGCCTCACTGATTAAGCATTGGTAACTG
TCAGACCAAGTTTACTCATATATACTTTAGATTGATTTAAAACTTCATTTTTAATTTAAAAGGATCTAGG
TGAAGATCCTTTTTGATAATCTCATGACCAAAATCCCTTAACGTGAGTTTTCGTTCCACTGAGCGTCAGA
CCCCGTAGAAAAGATCAAAGGATCTTCTTGAGATCCTTTTTTTCTGCGCGTAATCTGCTGCTTGCAAACA
AAAAAACCACCGCTACCAGCGGTGGTTTGTTTGCCGGATCAAGAGCTACCAACTCTTTTTCCGAAGGTAA
CTGGCTTCAGCAGAGCGCAGATACCAAATACTGTTCTTCTAGTGTAGCCGTAGTTAGGCCACCACTTCAA
GAACTCTGTAGCACCGCCTACATACCTCGCTCTGCTAATCCTGTTACCAGTGGCTGCTGCCAGTGGCGAT
AAGTCGTGTCTTACCGGGTTGGACTCAAGACGATAGTTACCGGATAAGGCGCAGCGGTCGGGCTGAACGG
GGGGTTCGTGCACACAGCCCAGCTTGGAGCGAACGACCTACACCGAACTGAGATACCTACAGCGTGAGCT
ATGAGAAAGCGCCACGCTTCCCGAAGGGAGAAAGGCGGACAGGTATCCGGTAAGCGGCAGGGTCGGAACA
GGAGAGCGCACGAGGGAGCTTCCAGGGGGAAACGCCTGGTATCTTTATAGTCCTGTCGGGTTTCGCCACC
TCTGACTTGAGCGTCGATTTTTGTGATGCTCGTCAGGGGGGCGGAGCCTATGGAAAAACGCCAGCAACGC
GGCCTTTTTACGGTTCCTGGCCTTTTGCTGGCCTTTTGCTCACATGTTCTTTCCTGCGTTATCCCCTGAT
TCTGTGGATAACCGTATTACCGCCTTTGAGTGAGCTGATACCGCTCGCCGCAGCCGAACGACCGAGCGCA
GCGAGTCAGTGAGCGAGGAAGCGGAAGAGCGCCCAATACGCAAACCGCCTCTCCCCGCGCGTTGGCCGAT
TCATTAATGCAGCTGGCACGACAGGTTTCCCGACTGGAAAGCGGGCAGTGAGCGCAACGCAATTAATGTG
AGTTAGCTCACTCATTAGGCACCCCAGGCTTTACACTTTATGCTTCCGGCTCGTATGTTGTGTGGAATTG
TGAGCGGATAACAATTTCACACAGGAAACAGCTATGACCATGATTACGCCAAGCGCGCAATTAACCCTCA
CTAAAGGGAACAAAAGCTGGAGCTGCAAGCTTAATGTAGTCTTATGCAATACTCTTGTAGTCTTGCAACA
TGGTAACGATGAGTTAGCAACATGCCTTACAAGGAGAGAAAAAGCACCGTGCATGCCGATTGGTGGAAGT
AAGGTGGTACGATCGTGCCTTATTAGGAAGGCAACAGACGGGTCTGACATGGATTGGACGAACCACTGAA
TTGCCGCATTGCAGAGATATTGTATTTAAGTGCCTAGCTCGATACATAAACGGGTCTCTCTGGTTAGACC
AGATCTGAGCCTGGGAGCTCTCTGGCTAACTAGGGAACCCACTGCTTAAGCCTCAATAAAGCTTGCCTTG
AGTGCTTCAAGTAGTGTGTGCCCGTCTGTTGTGTGACTCTGGTAACTAGAGATCCCTCAGACCCTTTTAG
TCAGTGTGGAAAATCTCTAGCAGTGGCGCCCGAACAGGGACTTGAAAGCGAAAGGGAAACCAGAGGAGCT
CTCTCGACGCAGGACTCGGCTTGCTGAAGCGCGCACGGCAAGAGGCGAGGGGCGGCGACTGGTGAGTACG
CCAAAAATTTTGACTAGCGGAGGCTAGAAGGAGAGAGATGGGTGCGAGAGCGTCAGTATTAAGCGGGGGA
GAATTAGATCGCGATGGGAAAAAATTCGGTTAAGGCCAGGGGGAAAGAAAAAATATAAATTAAAACATAT
AGTATGGGCAAGCAGGGAGCTAGAACGATTCGCAGTTAATCCTGGCCTGTTAGAAACATCAGAAGGCTGT
AGACAAATACTGGGACAGCTACAACCATCCCTTCAGACAGGATCAGAAGAACTTAGATCATTATATAATA
CAGTAGCAACCCTCTATTGTGTGCATCAAAGGATAGAGATAAAAGACACCAAGGAAGCTTTAGACAAGAT
AGAGGAAGAGCAAAACAAAAGTAAGACCACCGCACAGCAAGCGGCCGCTGATCTTCAGACCTGGAGGAGG
AGATATGAGGGACAATTGGAGAAGTGAATTATATAAATATAAAGTAGTAAAAATTGAACCATTAGGAGTA
GCACCCACCAAGGCAAAGAGAAGAGTGGTGCAGAGAGAAAAAAGAGCAGTGGGAATAGGAGCTTTGTTCC
TTGGGTTCTTGGGAGCAGCAGGAAGCACTATGGGCGCAGCGTCAATGACGCTGACGGTACAGGCCAGACA
ATTATTGTCTGGTATAGTGCAGCAGCAGAACAATTTGCTGAGGGCTATTGAGGCGCAACAGCATCTGTTG
CAACTCACAGTCTGGGGCATCAAGCAGCTCCAGGCAAGAATCCTGGCTGTGGAAAGATACCTAAAGGATC
AACAGCTCCTGGGGATTTGGGGTTGCTCTGGAAAACTCATTTGCACCACTGCTGTGCCTTGGAATGCTAG
TTGGAGTAATAAATCTCTGGAACAGATTTGGAATCACACGACCTGGATGGAGTGGGACAGAGAAATTAAC
AATTACACAAGCTTAATACACTCCTTAATTGAAGAATCGCAAAACCAGCAAGAAAAGAATGAACAAGAAT
TATTGGAATTAGATAAATGGGCAAGTTTGTGGAATTGGTTTAACATAACAAATTGGCTGTGGTATATAAA
ATTATTCATAATGATAGTAGGAGGCTTGGTAGGTTTAAGAATAGTTTTTGCTGTACTTTCTATAGTGAAT
AGAGTTAGGCAGGGATATTCACCATTATCGTTTCAGACCCACCTCCCAACCCCGAGGGGACCCAGAGAGG
GCCTATTTCCCATGATTCCTTCATATTTGCATATACGATACAAGGCTGTTAGAGAGATAATTAGAATTAA
TTTGACTGTAAACACAAAGATATTAGTACAAAATACGTGACGTAGAAAGTAATAATTTCTTGGGTAGTTT
GCAGTTTTAAAATTATGTTTTAAAATGGACTATCATATGCTTACCGTAACTTGAAAGTATTTCGATTTCT
TGGCTTTATATATCTTGTGGAAAGGACGAAACACCGCCAGTGGCAGAGCCTGATCGGTTTTAGAGCTAGA
AATAGCAAGTTAAAATAAGGCTAGTCCGTTATCAACTTGAAAAAGTGGCACCGAGTCGGTGCTTTTTTAA
GCTTGGCGTAACTAGATCTTGAGACAAATGGCAGTATTCATCCACAATTTTAAAAGAAAAGGGGGGATTG
GGGGGTACAGTGCAGGGGAAAGAATAGTAGACATAATAGCAACAGACATACAAACTAAAGAATTACAAAA
ACAAATTACAAAAATTCAAAATTTTCGGGTTTATTACAGGGACAGCAGAGATCCACTTTGGCGCCGGCTC
GAGGGGG
Features (pLannotate 1.2.2; 29 found; start..end, strand, type, name):
     14..80      +  CDS            small t antigen (fragment): SV40 (simian virus 40) small t antigen
    106..317     +  promoter       EF-1α core promoter: core promoter for human elongation factor EF-1α
    318..1256    +  intron         EF-1α intron A: intron upstream of the start codon of human EF-1α
   1278..1877    +  CDS            PuroR (fragment): puromycin N-acetyltransferase; pac from Streptomyces; confers resistance to puromycin
   1893..2481    +  misc_feature   WPRE: woodchuck hepatitis virus posttranscriptional regulatory element
   2532..2551    +  misc_feature   cPPT/CTS (fragment): central polypurine tract and central termination sequence of HIV-1
   2553..2786    +  LTR            3' LTR (ΔU3): self-inactivating 3' long terminal repeat (LTR) from HIV-1
   2864..2985    +  polyA_signal   SV40 poly(A) signal: SV40 polyadenylation signal
   3025..3160    +  rep_origin     SV40 ori: SV40 origin of replication
   3181..3199    -  promoter       T7 promoter: promoter for bacteriophage T7 RNA polymerase
   3207..3362    +  CDS            lacZα (fragment): LacZα fragment of β-galactosidase; lacZ fragment
   3367..3795    +  rep_origin     f1 ori (sequence partly withheld): f1 bacteriophage origin of replication; arrow indicates direction of (+) strand synthesis
   3848..3952    +  promoter       AmpR promoter: bla
   3953..4813    +  CDS            AmpR: β-lactamase; bla; confers resistance to ampicillin, carbenicillin, and related antibiotics
   4984..5572    +  rep_origin     ori: high-copy-number ColE1/pMB1/pBR322/pUC origin of replication
   5755..5847    +  CDS            lacI (fragment): lac repressor; lacI; The lac repressor binds to the lac operator to inhibit transcription in E. coli. This inhibition can be relieved by adding lactose or isopropyl-β-D-thiogalactopyranoside (IPTG).
   5860..5881    +  protein_bind   CAP binding site: CAP binding activates transcription in the presence of cAMP. E. coli catabolite activator protein
   5896..5926    +  promoter       lac promoter: promoter for the E. coli lac operon
   5934..5950    +  protein_bind   lac operator: The lac repressor binds to the lac operator to inhibit transcription in E. coli. This inhibition can be relieved by adding lactose or isopropyl-β-D-thiogalactopyranoside (IPTG). lac repressor encoded by lacI
   5995..6013    +  promoter       T3 promoter: promoter for bacteriophage T3 RNA polymerase
   6041..6267    +  promoter       RSV promoter: Rous sarcoma virus enhancer/promoter
   6268..6448    +  LTR            5' LTR (truncated): truncated 5' long terminal repeat (LTR) from HIV-1
   6495..6620    +  misc_feature   HIV-1 Ψ: packaging signal of human immunodeficiency virus type 1
   6604..6967    +  CDS            HIV-1 gag (fragment): gag protein from human immunodeficiency virus 1; gag
   7113..7346    +  misc_feature   RRE: The Rev response element (RRE) of HIV-1 allows for Rev-dependent mRNA export from the nucleus to the cytoplasm.
   7723..7749    +  CDS            Rev (fragment): human immunodeficiency virus 1 (HIV-1) Rev protein; rev; enhances nuclear export of unspliced and incompletely spliced viral mRNAs
   7753..7993    +  promoter       U6 promoter: RNA polymerase III promoter for human U6 snRNA
   8023..8098    +  misc_RNA       gRNA scaffold: guide RNA scaffold for the Streptococcus pyogenes CRISPR/Cas9 system
   8154..8271    +  misc_feature   cPPT/CTS: central polypurine tract and central termination sequence of HIV-1
