[The description below was written by a language model from this plasmid's Addgene catalogue record and pLannotate feature annotations shown in this document.]
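Description:
PAK4 gRNA (BRDN0001146148) is a third-generation lentiviral CRISPR guide plasmid built on the lentiGuide-Puro backbone, carrying a single guide RNA directed against human PAK4. It is propagated in E. coli as a high-copy plasmid through a ColE1/pUC-type origin with ampicillin selection (AmpR, β-lactamase). The bacterial portion also retains an f1 origin, lac promoter/operator remnants and T3/T7 promoter sites. An SV40 poly(A) signal and SV40 origin lie just downstream of the 3' LTR.

The lentiviral transfer cassette begins with an RSV promoter fused to a truncated HIV-1 5' LTR, which makes genomic RNA production in packaging cells Tat-independent. This is followed by the Ψ packaging signal with a gag fragment and then the RRE for Rev-dependent nuclear export. A human U6 RNA polymerase III promoter then drives the PAK4-targeting spacer, which lies in the short interval between the promoter and the Streptococcus pyogenes Cas9 guide scaffold. A cPPT/CTS element follows. An EF-1α core promoter with its intron A then expresses puromycin N-acetyltransferase for selection of transduced mammalian cells. A WPRE enhances transcript expression, and the self-inactivating ΔU3 3' LTR closes the cassette.

The plasmid does not encode Cas9, so it is meant for cells that already express Cas9 or for use alongside a separate Cas9 lentivirus. According to the depositor, the guide was designed against several PAK4 reference transcripts and belongs to a human kinome gRNA collection. It is typically used for knockout or loss-of-function studies of PAK4 after lentiviral delivery and puromycin selection.
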