Addgene plasmid #77574: PAK4 gRNA (BRDN0001146148)
Purpose: 3rd generation lentiviral gRNA plasmid targeting human PAK4
Depositing lab: John Doench & David Root. Depositing organization: Broad Institute. Publication: Optimized sgRNA design to maximize activity and minimize off-target effects of CRISPR-Cas9. Doench JG, Fusi N, Sullender M, Hegde M, Vaimberg EW, Donovan KF, Smith I, Tothova Z, Wilen C, Orchard R, Virgin HW, Listgarten J, Root DE. Nat Biotechnol. 2016 Jan 18. doi: 10.1038/nbt.3437. PubMed 26780180.
Backbone
  Vector backbone: lentiGuide-Puro
  Backbone manufacturer: Zhang Lab (Addgene plasmid # 52963)
  Vector type: Mammalian Expression, Lentiviral, CRISPR
  Selectable markers: Puromycin
Growth in bacteria
  Bacterial resistance: Ampicillin, 100 μg/mL
  Growth temperature: 37°C
  Growth strain: DH5alpha
  Copy number: High Copy
Gene/Insert
  Gene/Insert name: PAK4 (alt names: PAK4; NM_001014831.2)
  gRNA/shRNA sequence: CCAGTGGCAGAGCCTGATCG
  Species: H. sapiens (human)
  Entrez Gene: PAK4
  Promoter: hU6
  Cloning method: Unknown
  Sequencing primers: 5′ U6-F; 3′ pS2-R
Terms and licenses: Academic/Nonprofit Terms; Industry Terms: Not Available to Industry
Depositor comments: The gRNA was designed to target the following Genbank reference sequence(s): NM_001014831.2,NM_001014832.1,NM_001014834.2,NM_001014835.1,NM_005884.3. Note that this plasmid does NOT contain Cas9. It should be used in conjunction with lentiCas9-Blast (Addgene #52962) or otherwise with cell lines already expressing Cas9. Browse the full kinome gRNA library at http://www.addgene.org/pooled-library/broadgpp-human-kinome/ or visit http://www.broadinstitute.org/rnai/public/ for detailed protocols and information.
How to cite: PAK4 gRNA (BRDN0001146148) was a gift from John Doench & David Root (Addgene plasmid # 77574 ; http://n2t.net/addgene:77574 ; RRID:Addgene_77574)
