>Addgene plasmid #77574 | PAK4 gRNA (BRDN0001146148) | depositor partial sequence | sequence record 145034 | Target Sequence
CCAGTGGCAGAGCCTGATCG
