>Addgene plasmid #77574 | PAK4 gRNA (BRDN0001146148) | addgene partial sequence | sequence record 188025 | hU6-F
TAGAAAGTAATAATTTCTTGGGTAGTTTGCAGTTTTAAAATTATGTTTTAAAATGGACTATCATATGCTT
ACCGTAACTTGAAAGTATTTCGATTTCTTGGCTTTATATATCTTGTGGAAAGGACGAAACACCGCCAGTG
GCAGAGCCTGATCGGTTTTAGAGCTAGAAATAGCAAGTTAAAATAAGGCTAGTCCGTTATCAACTTGAAA
AAGTGGCACCGAGTCGGTGCTTTTTTAAGCTTGGCGTAACTAGATCTTGAGACAAATGGCAGTATTCATC
CACAATTTTAAAAGAAAAGGGGGGATTGGGGGGTACAGTGCAGGGGAAAGAATAGTAGACATAATAGCAA
CAGACATACAAACTAAAGAATTACAAAAACAAATTACAAAAATTCAAAATTTTCGGGTTTATTACAGGGA
CAGCAGAGATCCACTTTGGCGCCGGCTCGAGGGGGCCCGGGTGCAAAGATGGATAAAGTTTTAAACAGAG
AGGAATCTTTGCAGCTAATGGACCTTCTAGGTCTTGAAAGGAGTGGGAATTGGCTCCGGTGCCCGTCAGT
GGGCAGAGCG
